>Addgene plasmid #22515 | pwM | depositor full sequence | sequence record 10344 | Author sequence
CCCTGCAGGGCCTGAAATAACCTCTGAAAGAGGAACTTGGTTAGGTACCTGTGGAATGTGTGTCAGTTAG
GGTGTGGAAAGTCCCCAGGCTCCCCAGCAGGCAGAAGTATGCAAAGCATGCATCTCAATTAGTCAGCAAC
CAGGTGTGGAAAGTCCCCAGGCTCCCCAGCAGGCAGAAGTATGCAAAGCATGCATCTCAATTAGTCAGCA
ACCATAGTCCCGCCCCTAACTCCGCCCATCCCGCCCCTAACTCCGCCCAGTTCCGCCCATTCTCCGCCCC
ATGGCTGACTAATTTTTTTTATTTATACAGAGGCCGAGGCCGCCTCGGCCTCTGAGCTATTCCAGAAGTA
GTGAGGAGGCTTTTTTGGAGGCCTAGGCTTTTGCAAAAAGCTTGATTGGGATCCACCGGTCGCCACCATG
GTGAGCAAGGGCGAGGAGCTGTTCACCGGGGTGGTGCCCATCCTGGTCGAGCTGGACGGCGACGTAAACG
GCCACAAGTTCAGCGTGTCCGGCGAGGGCGAGGGCGATGCCACCTACGGCAAGCTGACCCTGAAGTTCAT
CTGCACCACCGGCAAGCTGCCCGTGCCCTGGCCCACCCTCGTGACCACCCTGACCTACGGCGTGCAGTGC
TTCAGCCGCTACCCCGACCACATGAAGCAGCACGACTTCTTCAAGTCCGCCATGCCCGAAGGCTACGTCC
AGGAGCGCACCATCTTCTTCAAGGACGACGGCAACTACAAGACCCGCGCCGAGGTGAAGTTCGAGGGCGA
CACCCTGGTGAACCGCATCGAGCTGAAGGGCATCGACTTCAAGGAGGACGGCAACATCCTGGGGCACAAG
CTGGAGTACAACTACAACAGCCACAACGTCTATATCATGGCCGACAAGCAGAAGAACGGCATCAAGGTGA
ACTTCAAGATCCGCCACAACATCGAGGACGGCAGCGTGCAGCTCGCCGACCACTACCAGCAGAACACCCC
CATCGGCGACGGCCCCGTGCTGCTGCCCGACAACCACTACCTGAGCACCCAGTCCGCCCTGAGCAAAGAC
CCCAACGAGAAGCGCGATCACATGGTCCTGCTGGAGTTCGTGACCGCCGCCGGGATCACTCTCGGCATGG
ACGAGCTGTACAAGTAAAGCGGCCGCTTCGAGCAGACATGATAAGATACATTGATGAGTTTGGACAAACC
ACAACTAGAATGCAGTGAAAAAAATGCTTTATTTGTGAAATTTGTGATGCTATTGCTTTATTTGTAACCA
TTATAAGCTGCAATAAACAAGTTAACAACAACAATTGCATTCATTTTATGTTTCAGGTTCAGGGGGAGGT
GTGGGAGGTTTTTTAAAGCAAGTAAAACCTCTACAAATGTGGTAAAATCGATAAGGATCCGGGCTGGCGT
AATAGCGAAGAGGCCCGCACCGATCGCCCTTCCCAACAGTTGCGGTGGAGAAGAGCATGCGTGAGGCTCC
GGTGCCCGTCAGTGGGCAGAGCGCACATCGCCCACAGTCCCCGAGAAGTTGGGGGGAGGGGTCGGCAATT
GAACCGGTGCCTAGAGAAGGTGGCGCGGGGTAAACTGGGAAAGTGATGTCGTGTACTGGCTCCGCCCTTT
TCCCGAGGGTGGGGGAGAACCGTATATAAGTGCAGTAGTCGCTGTGAACGTTCTTTTTCGCAACGGGTTT
GCCGCCAGAACACAGGTAAGTGCCGTGTGTGGTTCCCGCGGGCCTGGCCTCTTTACGGGTTATGGCCCTT
GCGTGCCTTGAATTACTTCCACCTGGCTGCAGTACGTGATTCTTGATCCCGAGCTTCGGGTTGGAAGTGG
GTGGGAGAGTTCGAGGCCTTGCGCTTAAGGAGCCCCTTCGCCTCGTGCTTGAGTTGAGGCCTGGCCTGGG
CGCTGGGGCCGCCGCGTGCGAATCTGGTGGCACCTTCGCGCCTGTCTCGCTGCTTTCGATAAGTCTCTAG
CCATTTAAAATTTTTGATGACCTGCTGCGACGCTTTTTTTCTGGCAAGATAGTCTTGTAAATGCGGGCCA
AGATCTGCACACTGGTATTTCGGTTTTTGGGGCCGCGGGCGGCGACGGGGCCCGTGCGTCCCAGCGCACA
TGTTCGGCGAGGCGGGGCCTGCGAGCGCGGCCACCGAGAATCGGACGGGGGTAGTCTCAAGCTGGCCGGC
CTGCTCTGGTGCCTGGCCTCGCGCCGCCGTGTATCGCCCCGCCCTGGGCGGCAAGGCTGGCCCGGTCGGC
ACCAGTTGCGTGAGCGGAAAGATGGCCGCTTCCCGGCCCTGCTGCAGGGAGCTCAAAATGGAGGACGCGG
CGCTCGGGAGAGCGGGCGGGTGAGTCACCCACACAAAGGAAAAGGGCCTTTCCGTCCTCAGCCGTCGCTT
CATGTGACTCCACGGAGTACCGGGCGCCGTCCAGGCACCTCGATTAGTTCTCGAGCTTTTGGAGTACGTC
GTCTTTAGGTTGGGGGGAGGGGTTTTATGCGATGGAGTTTCCCCACACTGAGTGGGTGGAGACTGAAGTT
AGGCCAGCTTGGCACTTGATGTAATTCTCCTTGGAATTTGCCCTTTTTGAGTTTGGATCTTGGTTCATTC
TCAAGCCTCAGACAGTGGTTCAAAGTTTTTTTCTTCCATTTCAGGTGTCGTGAGGAATTCTCTAGAGCTT
GATCAAACAAGTTTGTACAAAAAAGCAGGCTTCCGGAGCCACCATGGCCCCGAAGCGCAAGGCCAGCAGT
ACATGCAAGACCCCAAAGCGCCAGTGCATCCCGAAACCCGGCTGTTGTCCCAACGTCGCAAGCGTCCCGA
AGCTGTTGGTCAAGGGCGGCGTCGAGGTGCTGAGCGTCGTCACCGGCGAGGACTCAATCACACAAATCGA
ACTCTACCTCAACCCACGCATGGGCGTCAACAGTCCCGACTTGCCCACCACCAGCAATTGGTACACCTAC
ACCTACGATCTGCAACCCAAAGGCAGCAGCCCGGACCAGCCAATCAAAGAGAACCTGCCCGCCTATTCCG
TCGCCCGCGTCAGCCTGCCCATGTTGAACGAAGACATCACATGCGATACCCTGCAAATGTGGGAAGCCAT
CAGCGTCAAGACCGAGGTGGTCGGCATCAGCAGCCTGATCAACGTCCACTACTGGGATATGAAGCGCGTC
CACGACTACGGCGCCGGCATCCCGGTCAGCGGCGTCAACTATCACATGTTCGCAATCGGCGGCGAGCCGT
TGGACCTGCAAGGGCTGGTCCTGGACTATCAGACCCAGTACCCCAAGACCACCAACGGCGGCCCCATCAC
CATCGAGACCGTGCTCGGCCGCAAGATGACCCCGAAGAACCAGGGGTTGGACCCACAAGCCAAGGCCAAG
CTGGACAAGGACGGCAACTACCCCATCGAGGTCTGGTGCCCCGACCCGAGCAAGAACGAGAATTCCCGCT
ACTACGGCAGCATCCAAACCGGGAGCCAGACCCCGACCGTGTTGCAGTTCAGCAACACCCTGACCACCGT
GCTGCTGGACGAAAACGGCGTCGGCCCACTGTGCAAGGGCGATGGCCTGTTCATCTCATGCGCCGATATC
GTCGGATTCCTGTTCAAGACATCCGGCAAGATGGCCTTGCACGGCCTGCCACGCTACTTCAACGTCACCC
TGCGAAAGCGCTGGGTCAAGAATCCATATCCCGTGGTCAACCTGATCAATAGCTTGTTCAGCAATCTGAT
GCCCAAGGTCAGCGGCCAGCCCATGGAGGGCAAGGACAACCAAGTGGAGGAAGTCCGCATCTACGAAGGC
AGCGAGCAGCTGCCCGGCGACCCCGACATCGTGCGGTTCCTGGACAAGTTCGGCCAAGAAAAGACCGTCT
ATCCCAAACCAAGCGTCGCACCCGCCGCCGTGACATTCCAGTCCAACCAGCAAGACAAAGGCAAGGCCCC
GCTGAAGGGCCCGCAAAAGGCAAGCCAGAAGGAGTCACAGACGCAGGAGCTATGAGCCTAGGACCCAGCT
TTCTTGTACAAAGTGGTTCGATCTAGAATGGCTAGTGGATCCCCCGGGCTGCAGGAATTCGATATCAAGC
TTATCGATAATCAACCTCTGGATTACAAAATTTGTGAAAGATTGACTGGTATTCTTAACTATGTTGCTCC
TTTTACGCTATGTGGATACGCTGCTTTAATGCCTTTGTATCATGCTATTGCTTCCCGTATGGCTTTCATT
TTCTCCTCCTTGTATAAATCCTGGTTGCTGTCTCTTTATGAGGAGTTGTGGCCCGTTGTCAGGCAACGTG
GCGTGGTGTGCACTGTGTTTGCTGACGCAACCCCCACTGGTTGGGGCATTGCCACCACCTGTCAGCTCCT
TTCCGGGACTTTCGCTTTCCCCCTCCCTATTGCCACGGCGGAACTCATCGCCGCCTGCCTTGCCCGCTGC
TGGACAGGGGCTCGGCTGTTGGGCACTGACAATTCCGTGGTGTTGTCGGGGAAATCATCGTCCTTTCCTT
GGCTGCTCGCCTGTGTTGCCACCTGGATTCTGCGCGGGACGTCCTTCTGCTACGTCCCTTCGGCCCTCAA
TCCAGCGGACCTTCCTTCCCGCGGCCTGCTGCCGGCTCTGCGGCCTCTTCCGCGTCTTCGCCTTCGCCCT
CAGACGAGTCGGATCTCCCTTTGGGCCGCCTCCCCGCATCGATACCGTCGGCCCACTGCTCCCTAAACCT
GAGCTAGCATTATCCCTAATACCTGCCACCCCACTCTTAATCAGTGGTGGAAGAACGGTCTCAGAACTGT
TTGTTTCAATTGGCCATTTAAGTTTAGTAGTAAAAGACTGGTTAATGATAACAATGCATCGTAAAACCTT
CAGAAGGAAAGGAGAATGTTTTGTGGACCACTTTGGTTTTCTTTTTTGCGTGTGGCAGTTTTAAGTTATT
AGTTTTTAAAATCAGTACTTTTTAATGGAAACAACTTGACCAAAAATTTGTCACAGAATTTTGAGACCCA
TTAAAAAAGTTAAATGAGAAACCTGTGTGTTCCTTTGGTCAACACCGAGACATTTAGGTGAAAGACATCT
AATTCTGGTTTTACGAATCTGGAAACTTCTTGAAAATGTAATTCTTGAGTTAACACTTCTGGGTGGAGAA
TAGGGTTGTTTTCCCCCCACATAATTGGAAGGGGAAGGAATATCATTTAAAGCTATGGGAGGGTTTCTTT
GATTACAACACTGGAGAGAAATGCAGCATGTTGCTGATTGCCTGTCACTAAAACAGGCCAAAAACTGAGT
CCTTGGGTTGCATAGAAAGCTTCATGTTGCTAAACCAATGTTAAGTGAATCTTTGGAAACAAAATGTTTC
CAAATTACTGGGATGTGCATGTTGAAACGTGGGTTAATTAACTAGCCATGACCAAAATCCCTTAACGTGA
GTTTTCGTTCCACTGAGCGTCAGACCCCGTAGAAAAGATCAAAGGATCTTCTTGAGATCCTTTTTTTCTG
CGCGTAATCTGCTGCTTGCAAACAAAAAAACCACCGCTACCAGCGGTGGTTTGTTTGCCGGATCAAGAGC
TACCAACTCTTTTTCCGAAGGTAACTGGCTTCAGCAGAGCGCAGATACCAAATACTGTTCTTCTAGTGTA
GCCGTAGTTAGGCCACCACTTCAAGAACTCTGTAGCACCGCCTACATACCTCGCTCTGCTAATCCTGTTA
CCAGTGGCTGCTGCCAGTGGCGATAAGTCGTGTCTTACCGGGTTGGACTCAAGACGATAGTTACCGGATA
AGGCGCAGCGGTCGGGCTGAACGGGGGGTTCGTGCACACAGCCCAGCTTGGAGCGAACGACCTACACCGA
ACTGAGATACCTACAGCGTGAGCTATGAGAAAGCGCCACGCTTCCCGAAGGGAGAAAGGCGGACAGGTAT
CCGGTAAGCGGCAGGGTCGGAACAGGAGAGCGCACGAGGGAGCTTCCAGGGGGAAACGCCTGGTATCTTT
ATAGTCCTGTCGGGTTTCGCCACCTCTGACTTGAGCGTCGATTTTTGTGATGCTCGTCAGGGGGGCGGAG
CCTATGGAAAAACGCCAGCAACGCGGCCTTTTTACGGTTCCTGGCCTTTTGCTGGCCTTTTGCTCACATG
TTCTTAATTAAATTTTTCAAAAGTAGTTGACAATTAATCATCGGCATAGTATATCGGCATAGTATAATAC
GACTCACTATAGGAGGGCCATCATGGCCAAGTTGACCAGTGCTGTCCCAGTGCTCACAGCCAGGGATGTG
GCTGGAGCTGTTGAGTTCTGGACTGACAGGTTGGGGTTCTCCAGAGATTTTGTGGAGGATGACTTTGCAG
GTGTGGTCAGAGATGATGTCACCCTGTTCATCTCAGCAGTCCAGGACCAGGTGGTGCCTGACAACACCCT
GGCTTGGGTGTGGGTGAGAGGACTGGATGAGCTGTATGCTGAGTGGAGTGAGGTGGTCTCCACCAACTTC
AGGGATGCCAGTGGCCCTGCCATGACAGAGATTGGAGAGCAGCCCTGGGGGAGAGAGTTTGCCCTGAGAG
ACCCAGCAGGCAACTGTGTGCACTTTGTGGCAGAGGAGCAGGACTGAGGATAAGAATTGTAACAAAAAAC
CCCGCCCCGGCGGGGTTTTTTGTTAATTAA
Features (pLannotate 1.2.2; 16 found; start..end, strand, type, name):
     58..387     +  promoter       SV40 promoter: SV40 enhancer and early promoter
    418..1137    +  CDS            EGFP: the original enhanced GFP (Yang et al., 1996) mammalian codon-optimized
   1162..1283    -  polyA_signal   SV40 poly(A) signal: SV40 polyadenylation signal
   1306..1374    -  CDS            large T antigen (fragment): large T antigen from SV40 (simian virus 40)
   1393..1444    +  CDS            lacZα (fragment): LacZα fragment of β-galactosidase; lacZ fragment
   1484..1695    +  promoter       EF-1α core promoter: core promoter for human elongation factor EF-1α
   1696..2634    +  intron         EF-1α intron A: intron upstream of the start codon of human EF-1α
   2667..2691    +  protein_bind   attB1: mutant version of attB; recombination site for the Gateway® BP reaction BP Clonase™
   2704..3855    +  CDS            VP1_POVLY: Experimental evidence at protein level: Swiss-Prot protein existence level 1. Forms an icosahedral capsid with a T=7 symmetry and a 40 nm diameter. The capsid is composed of 72 pentamers linked to each other by disulfide bonds and associated with VP2 or VP3 proteins. Interacts with a N-linked glycoprotein containing sialic acids on the cell surface to provide virion attachment to target cell. Once attached, the virion is internalized by endocytosis and traffics to the endoplasmic reticulum. Inside the endoplasmic reticulum, the protein folding machinery isomerizes VP1 interpentamer disulfide b
   3983..4007    -  protein_bind   attB2: mutant version of attB; recombination site for the Gateway® BP reaction BP Clonase™
   4022..4069    +  misc_feature   MCS (fragment): pBluescript multiple cloning site
   4069..4657    +  misc_feature   WPRE: woodchuck hepatitis virus posttranscriptional regulatory element
   4699..5271    +  polyA_signal   EF-1α poly(A) signal: human EF-1α polyadenylation signal
   5442..6030    +  rep_origin     ori: high-copy-number ColE1/pMB1/pBR322/pUC origin of replication
   6116..6163    +  promoter       EM7 promoter: synthetic bacterial promoter&nbsp
   6183..6554    +  CDS            ble: BLE_STRHI - Experimental evidence at protein level: Swiss-Prot protein existence level 1. Binding protein with a strong affinity to the bleomycin family of antibiotics. From Streptoalloteichus hindustanus.
