[The description below was written by a language model from this plasmid's Addgene catalogue record and pLannotate feature annotations shown in this document.]
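Description:
pwM is a mammalian expression plasmid built on the pGwf backbone that carries a codon-modified gene for VP1, the major capsid protein of Merkel cell polyomavirus (MCPyV). The full annotated sequence is about 6.6 kb, consistent with the recorded backbone and a roughly 1.3 kb insert. The VP1 open reading frame was introduced by Gateway recombination, so the backbone's attR sites were consumed and the insert is now flanked by attB1 and attB2. The automated annotation labels this reading frame by similarity to a related polyomavirus VP1 and covers only part of the stated insert length, which is expected for a recoded gene from a different polyomavirus.

VP1 expression is driven by the human EF-1α core promoter together with EF-1α intron A, a strong constitutive arrangement in mammalian cells. Downstream, a WPRE enhances transcript processing and accumulation, and the human EF-1α polyadenylation signal terminates the message. A separate cassette places EGFP under the SV40 enhancer/early promoter with an SV40 poly(A) signal annotated adjacent to it, giving a fluorescent marker for transfected cells. In bacteria the plasmid replicates from a high-copy ColE1/pUC-type origin and is selected with Zeocin/bleomycin through the ble gene expressed from the synthetic EM7 promoter. No mammalian drug-selection marker is annotated.

Codon modification is commonly used to obtain high-level capsid protein expression in mammalian cells. The associated publications concern measuring human antibody responses to MCPyV using conformational capsid epitope immunoassays, which indicates use of pwM to produce VP1 capsids or virus-like particles as antigen for serological assays.
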