Addgene plasmid #22515: pwM
Depositing lab: Christopher Buck. Depositing organization: National Cancer Institute (NCI). Publication: Quantitation of human seroresponsiveness to Merkel cell polyomavirus. Pastrana DV, Tolstov YL, Becker JC, Moore PS, Chang Y, Buck CB. PLoS Pathog. 2009 Sep . 5(9):e1000578. 10.1371/journal.ppat.1000578 PubMed 19750217.
Backbone
  Vector backbone: pGwf
  Backbone size w/o insert (bp): 5338
  Vector type: Mammalian Expression
Growth in bacteria
  Bacterial resistance: Bleocin (Zeocin), 50 μg/mL
  Growth temperature: 37°C
  Growth strain: DH5alpha
  Copy number: High Copy
Gene/Insert
  Gene/Insert name: MCPyV VP1 (alt names: MCV; Merkel Cell Polyomavirus; codon modified)
  Species: Merkel Cell Polyomavirus
  Insert size (bp): 1272
  Mutation: codon modified gene
  GenBank ID: FJ548568
  Cloning method: Gateway Cloning; 5′ cloning site attR1 (destroyed during cloning); 3′ cloning site attR2 (destroyed during cloning)
  Sequencing primers: 5′ N/A
Terms and licenses: Academic/Nonprofit Terms; Industry Terms: Not Available to Industry
Depositor comments: First reference to this plasmid was in: Human Merkel cell polyomavirus infection II. MCV is a common human infection that can be detected by conformational capsid epitope immunoassays. Tolstov YL, Pastrana DV, Feng H, Becker JC, Jenkins FJ, Moschos S, Chang Y, Buck CB, Moore PS. Int J Cancer. 2009 Sep 15.125(6):1250-6 Genbank style annotations can be found at: http://home.ccr.cancer.gov/LCO/packaging.htm
How to cite: pwM was a gift from Christopher Buck (Addgene plasmid # 22515 ; http://n2t.net/addgene:22515 ; RRID:Addgene_22515)
