>Addgene plasmid #22515 | pwM | addgene partial sequence | sequence record 28301 | 22515 with EF1a_fwd
GTGTCGTGAGGATTCTCTAGAGCTTGATCAAACAAGTTTGTACAAAAAAGCAGGCTTCCGGAGCCACCAT
GGCCCCGAAGCGCAAGGCCAGCAGTACATGCAAGACCCCAAAGCGCCAGTGCATCCCGAAACCCGGCTGT
TGTCCCAACGTCGCAAGCGTCCCGAAGCTGTTGGTCAAGGGCGGCGTCGAGGTGCTGAGCGTCGTCACCG
GCGAGGACTCAATCACACAAATCGAACTCTACCTCAACCCACGCATGGGCGTCAACAGTCCCGACTTGCC
CACCACCAGCAATTGGTACACCTACACCTACGATCTGCAACCCAAAGGCAGCAGCCCGGACCAGCCAATC
AAAGAGAACCTGCCCGCCTATTCCGTCGCCCGCGTCAGCCTGCCCATGTTGAACGAAGACATCACATGCG
ATACCCTGCAAATGTGGGAAGCCATCAGCGTCAAGACCGAGGTGGTCGGCATCAGCAGCCTGATCAACGT
CCACTACTGGGATATGAAGCGCGTCCACGACTACGGCGCCGGCATCCCGGTCAGCGGCGTCAACTATCAC
ATGTTCGCAATCGGCGGCGAGCCGTTGGACCTGCAAGGGCTGGTCCTGGACTATCAGACCCAGTACCCCA
AGACCACCAACGGCGGCCCCATCACCATCGAGACCGTGCTCGGCCGCAAGATGACCCCGAAGAACCAGGG
GTTGGACCCACAAGCCAAGGCCAAGCTGGACAAGGACGGCAACTACCCCATCGAGGTCTGGTGCCCC
